>Addgene plasmid #11828 | pET15b-Casp8 delta DED C360A | depositor partial sequence | sequence record 7082 | Author sequence
AAGAAGGAGATATACCATGGGCAGCAGCCATCATCATCATCATCACAGCAGCGGCCTGGTGCCGCGCGGC
AGCCATATGAGTGAATCACAGACTTTGGACAAAGTTTACCAAATGAAAAGCAAACCTCGGGGATACTGTC
TGATCATCAACAATCACAATTTTGCAAAAGCACGGGAGAAAGTGCCCAAACTTCACAGCATTAGGGACAG
GAATGGAACACACTTGGATGCAGGGGCTTTGACCACGACCTTTGAAGAGCTTCATTTTGAGATCAAGCCC
CACGATGACTGCACAGTAGAGCAAATCTATGAGATTTTGAAAATCTACCAACTCATGGACCACAGTAACA
TGGACTGCTTCATCTGCTGTATCCTCTCCCATGGAGACAAGGGCATCATCTATGGCACTGATGGACAGGA
GGCCCCCATCTATGAGCTGACATCTCAGTTCACTGGTTTGAAGTGCCCTTCCCTTGCTGGAAAACCCAAA
GTGTTTTTTATTCAGGCTGCTCAGGGGGATAACTACCAGAAAGGTATACCTGTTGAGACTGATTCAGAGG
AGCAACCCTATTTAGAAATGGATTTATCATCACCTCAAACGAGATATATCCCGGATGAGGCTGACTTTCT
GCTGGGGATGGCCACTGTGAATAACTGTGTTTCCTACCGAAACCCTGCAGAGGGAACCTGGTACATCCAG
TCACTTTGCCAGAGCCTGAGAGAGCGATGTCCTCGAGGCGATGATATTCTCACCATCCTGACTGAAGTGA
ACTATGAAGTAAGCAACAAGGATGACAAGAAAAACATGGGGAAACAGATGCCTCAGCCTACTTTCACACT
AAGAAAAAAACTTGTCTTCCCTTCTGATTGAGGATCCGGCTGCTAACAAAGCCCGAAAGG
