>Addgene plasmid #11828 | pET15b-Casp8 delta DED C360A | addgene partial sequence | sequence record 18507 | 11828 with T7 terminal
GATCCTCAATCAGAAGGGAAGACAAGTTTTTTTCTTAGTGTGAAAGTAGGCTGAGGCATCTGTTTCCCCA
TGTTTTTCTTGTCATCCTTGTTGCTTACTTCATAGTTCACTTCAGTCAGGATGGTGAGAATATCATCGCC
TCGAGGACATCGCTCTCTCAGGCTCTGGCAAAGTGACTGGATGTACCAGGTTCCCTCTGCAGGGTTTCGG
TAGGAAACACAGTTATTCACAGTGGCCATCCCCAGCAGAAAGTCAGCCTCATCCGGGATATATCTCGTTT
GAGGTGATGATAAATCCATTTCTAAATAGGGTTGCTCCTCTGAATCAGTCTCAACAGGTATACCTTTCTG
GTAGTTATCCCCCTGAGCAGCCTGAATAAAAAACACTTTGGGTTTTCCAGCAAGGGAAGGGCACTTCAAA
CCAGTGAACTGAGATGTCAGCTCATAGATGGGGGCCTCCTGTCCATCAGTGCCATAGATGATGCCCTTGT
CTCCATGGGAGAGGATACAGCAGATGAAGCAGTCCATGTTACTGTGGTCCATGAGTTGGTAGATTTTCAA
AATCTCATAGATTTGCTCTACTGTGCAGTCATCGTGGGGCTTGATCTCAAAATGAAGCTCTTCAAAGGTC
GTGGTCAAAGCCCCTGCATCCAAGTGTGTTCCATTCCTGTCCCTAATGCTGT
