[The description below was written by a language model from this plasmid's Addgene catalogue record.]
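Description:
pET15b-Casp8 delta DED C360A is a bacterial expression plasmid built on the pET-15b backbone. It carries a truncated, catalytically inactive form of human caspase-8 (CASP8, also known as FLICE, MACH or MCH5). It is selected with ampicillin and is listed as high copy, with DH5alpha as the propagation strain. No feature table accompanies the record, so the regulatory elements are not itemised. The pET-15 series generally drives inserts from a T7 promoter under lac operator control, which requires a host supplying T7 RNA polymerase for protein production, and the T7-based sequencing primer listed is consistent with this.

The insert is about 900 bp and was cloned between the NdeI and BamHI sites, though the record does not say whether these sites were retained. It lacks residues 1–216, the N-terminal region containing the death effector domains that normally recruit the procaspase to adaptor complexes, leaving the protease domain. A C360A substitution replaces the active-site cysteine, so the protein should be unable to cleave substrates or to process itself autocatalytically. An N-terminal 6xHis tag allows purification by immobilised metal affinity chromatography.

The construct is suited to producing recombinant, enzymatically dead caspase-8 protease domain in E. coli. Such a protein can serve as a negative control alongside the active enzyme, as an unprocessed zymogen-like form, or as a cleavage substrate for other proteases. The associated publication examined how specifically the viral serpin CrmA inhibits several caspases, but the record does not state how this particular mutant was used in that work.
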