Addgene plasmid #11828: pET15b-Casp8 delta DED C360A
Depositing lab: Guy Salvesen. Depositing organization: Sanford Burnham Prebys Medical Discovery Institute. Publication: Target protease specificity of the viral serpin CrmA. Analysis of five caspases. Zhou Q, Snipas S, Orth K, Muzio M, Dixit VM, Salvesen GS. J Biol Chem. 1997 Mar 21. 272(12):7797-800. 10.1074/jbc.272.12.7797 PubMed 9065443.
Backbone
  Vector backbone: pET-15 b
  Backbone size w/o insert (bp): 3666
  Vector type: Bacterial Expression
Growth in bacteria
  Bacterial resistance: Ampicillin, 100 μg/mL
  Growth temperature: 37°C
  Growth strain: DH5alpha
  Copy number: High Copy
Gene/Insert
  Gene/Insert name: Caspase 8 minus Death Effecter Domain catalytic mutant (alt name: Caspase 8)
  Species: H. sapiens (human)
  Insert size (bp): 900
  Mutation: Minus Death Defecter Domain (aa 1-216), C360A
  Entrez Gene: CASP8 (a.k.a. ALPS2B, CAP4, Casp-8, FLICE, MACH, MCH5)
  Tag / fusion protein: 6xHis (N terminal on insert)
  Cloning method: Restriction Enzyme; 5′ cloning site NdeI (unknown if destroyed); 3′ cloning site BamHI (unknown if destroyed)
  Sequencing primers: 5′ T7 terminal primer
Terms and licenses: Academic/Nonprofit Terms; Industry Terms: Not Available to Industry
How to cite: pET15b-Casp8 delta DED C360A was a gift from Guy Salvesen (Addgene plasmid # 11828 ; http://n2t.net/addgene:11828 ; RRID:Addgene_11828)
